Addgene plasmid #80072: pBabe Neo osTIR1-9Myc
Purpose: Retroviral vector for stable expression of osTIR1-9Myc in mammalian cell lines
Depositing lab: Andrew Holland. Depositing organization: Johns Hopkins University and School of Medicine. Publication: Applying the auxin-inducible degradation system for rapid protein depletion in mammalian cells. Lambrus BG, Moyer TC, Holland AJ. Methods Cell Biol. 2018;144:107-135. doi: 10.1016/bs.mcb.2018.03.004. Epub 2018 Apr 5. PubMed 29804665.
Backbone
  Vector backbone: pBabe
  Backbone size w/o insert (bp): 5355
  Total vector size (bp): 7449
  Vector type: Retroviral
  Selectable markers: Neomycin (select with G418)
Growth in bacteria
  Bacterial resistance: Ampicillin, 100 μg/mL
  Growth temperature: 37°C
  Growth strain: NEB Stable
  Copy number: High Copy
Gene/Insert
  Gene/Insert name: OsTIR1 (alt name: TRANSPORT INHIBITOR RESPONSE 1)
  Species: O. sativa
  Insert size (bp): 2094
  Promoter: Gag
  Tag / fusion protein: 9 x Myc (C terminal on insert)
  Cloning method: Gibson Cloning
  Sequencing primers: 5′ pBabe Fow; 3′ pBabe Rev
Terms and licenses: Academic/Nonprofit Terms; Industry Terms: Not Available to Industry
Depositor comments: The osTIR1-9Myc was a kind gift from Masato Kanemaki (National Institute of Genetics, Mishima, Japan).
How to cite: pBabe Neo osTIR1-9Myc was a gift from Andrew Holland (Addgene plasmid # 80072)
