[The description below was written by a language model from this plasmid's Addgene catalogue record and pLannotate feature annotations shown in this document.]
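Description:
pBabe Neo osTIR1-9Myc is a Moloney murine leukemia virus-based retroviral transfer vector built on the pBabe backbone, designed for stable expression of the rice (Oryza sativa) F-box protein TIR1 in mammalian cell lines. In bacteria it is maintained through a high-copy ColE1/pUC-type origin and an ampicillin resistance gene driven by its own bla promoter. The proviral region is bounded by two MMLV long terminal repeats and includes a packaging signal and a truncated gag segment lacking its start codon. Together these allow the genomic transcript to be encapsidated when the plasmid is introduced into a packaging cell line that supplies the viral proteins in trans.

The 7,449 bp construct carries an insert of about 2.1 kb placed downstream of the gag fragment. It consists of the OsTIR1 coding sequence fused at its C terminus to nine tandem Myc epitopes, which the automated annotation reports as a fragment of a 13xMyc array. The record lists the promoter as "Gag". No separate internal promoter is annotated upstream of the insert, so expression presumably comes from the 5' LTR-driven transcript, as is usual for pBabe vectors. Downstream, an SV40 enhancer/early promoter drives the Tn5 neomycin phosphotransferase gene, so transduced cells can be selected with G418.

OsTIR1 mediates the auxin-dependent interaction of a ubiquitin ligase with auxin-inducible degron sequences. Cell lines made with this vector therefore provide the component needed for auxin-inducible degradation, allowing rapid depletion of degron-tagged target proteins when auxin is added. The Myc tags allow detection of the TIR1 protein.
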