Features (pLannotate 1.2.2; 13 found; start..end, strand, type, name):
      8..477     +  LTR            LTR: long terminal repeat from Moloney murine leukemia virus
    601..875     +  misc_feature   MESV Ψ (fragment): packaging signal of murine embryonic stem cell virus
    934..1350    +  CDS            gag (truncated): truncated Moloney murine leukemia virus (MMLV) gag gene lacking the start codon
   1387..3111    +  CDS            OsTIR1: rice transport inhibitor response 1 protein F-box protein that mediates auxin-dependent interaction of a ubiquitin ligase with an auxin-inducible degron (Tan et al., 2007)
   3136..3486    +  CDS            13xMyc (fragment): 13 tandem Myc epitope tags
   3551..3880    +  promoter       SV40 promoter: SV40 enhancer and early promoter
   3890..4684    +  CDS            NeoR/KanR: aminoglycoside phosphotransferase from Tn5; aph(3')-II (or nptII); confers resistance to neomycin, kanamycin, and G418 (Geneticin®)
   4730..5323    +  LTR            LTR: long terminal repeat from Moloney murine leukemia virus
   5332..5378    +  LTR            5' LTR (truncated) (fragment): truncated long terminal repeat from Moloney murine sarcoma virus
   5461..5509    -  CDS            lacI (fragment): lac repressor; lacI; The lac repressor binds to the lac operator to inhibit transcription in E. coli. This inhibition can be relieved by adding lactose or isopropyl-β-D-thiogalactopyranoside (IPTG).
   5695..6283    -  rep_origin     ori: high-copy-number ColE1/pMB1/pBR322/pUC origin of replication
   6461..7321    -  CDS            AmpR: β-lactamase; bla; confers resistance to ampicillin, carbenicillin, and related antibiotics
   7322..7426    -  promoter       AmpR promoter: bla
>Addgene plasmid #80072 | pBabe Neo osTIR1-9Myc | depositor full sequence | sequence record 150340 | pBabe Neo osTIR1-9Myc sequence 7449 bps
CTGCAGCCTGAATATGGGCCAAACAGGATATCTGTGGTAAGCAGTTCCTGCCCCGGCTCAGGGCCAAGAA
CAGATGGAACAGCTGAATATGGGCCAAACAGGATATCTGTGGTAAGCAGTTCCTGCCCCGGCTCAGGGCC
AAGAACAGATGGTCCCCAGATGCGGTCCAGCCCTCAGCAGTTTCTAGAGAACCATCAGATGTTTCCAGGG
TGCCCCAAGGACCTGAAATGACCCTGTGCCTTATTTGAACTAACCAATCAGTTCGCTTCTCGCTTCTGTT
CGCGCGCTTCTGCTCCCCGAGCTCAATAAAAGAGCCCACAACCCCTCACTCGGGGCGCCAGTCCTCCGAT
TGACTGAGTCGCCCGGGTACCCGTGTATCCAATAAACCCTCTTGCAGTTGCATCCGACTTGTGGTCTCGC
TGTTCCTTGGGAGGGTCTCCTCTGAGTGATTGACTACCCGTCAGCGGGGGTCTTTCATTTGGGGGCTCGT
CCGGGATCGGGAGACCCCTGCCCAGGGACCACCGACCCACCACCGGGAGGTAAGCTGGCCAGCAACTTAT
CTGTGTCTGTCCGATTGTCTAGTGTCTATGACTGATTTTATGCGCCTGCGTCGGTACTAGTTAGCTAACT
AGCTCTGTATCTGGCGGACCCGTGGTGGAACTGACGAGTTCTGAACACCCGGCCGCAACCCTGGGAGACG
TCCCAGGGACTTTGGGGGCCGTTTTTGTGGCCCGACCTGAGGAAGGGAGTCGATGTGGAATCCGACCCCG
TCAGGATATGTGGTTCTGGTAGGAGACGAGAACCTAAAACAGTTCCCGCCTCCGTCTGAATTTTTGCTTT
CGGTTTGGAACCGAAGCCGCGCGTCTTGTCTGCTGCAGCATCGTTCTGTGTTGTCTCTGTCTGACTGTGT
TTCTGTATTTGTCTGAAAATTAGGGCCAGACTGTTACCACTCCCTTAAGTTTGACCTTAGATCACTGGAA
AGATGTCGAGCGGCTCGCTCACAACCAGTCGGTAGATGTCAAGAAGAGACGTTGGGTTACCTTCTGCTCT
GCAGAATGGCCAACCTTTAACGTCGGATGGCCGCGAGACGGCACCTTTAACCGAGACCTCATCACCCAGG
TTAAGATCAAGGTCTTTTCACCTGGCCCGCATGGACACCCAGACCAGGTCCCCTACATCGTGACCTGGGA
AGCCTTGGCTTTTGACCCCCCTCCCTGGGTCAAGCCCTTTGTACACCCTAAGCCTCCGCCTCCTCTTCTT
CCATCCGCGCCGTCTCTCCCCCTTGAACCTCCTCTTTCGACCCCGCCTCAATCCTCCCTTTATCCAGCCC
TCACTCCTTCTCTAGGCGCCGGCCGGATCCCAGTGTGGTGGTACATCGCCGCCACCATGACGTACTTCCC
GGAGGAGGTGGTGGAGCACATCTTCAGCTTCCTGCCGGCGCAGCGCGACCGCAACACGGTCTCGCTCGTC
TGCAAGGTGTGGTACGAGATCGAGAGGCTGAGCCGCCGCGGCGTCTTCGTGGGCAACTGCTACGCCGTGC
GCGCCGGCCGCGTCGCCGCGCGGTTCCCCAACGTGCGGGCGCTCACGGTGAAGGGGAAGCCCCACTTCGC
CGACTTCAACCTCGTGCCCCCCGACTGGGGCGGCTACGCGGGGCCGTGGATCGAGGCGGCCGCGAGGGGA
TGCCACGGCCTGGAGGAGCTCAGGATGAAGCGGATGGTGGTGTCCGACGAGAGCCTCGAGCTGCTGGCTC
GCTCGTTCCCGCGGTTCAGGGCTCTTGTTCTTATCAGCTGCGAGGGGTTCAGCACTGACGGGCTAGCCGC
CGTCGCGAGCCATTGCAAGCTTCTGAGGGAGTTGGATTTGCAGGAAAATGAAGTGGAGGATCGAGGGCCT
AGGTGGCTTTCCTGCTTCCCTGATTCCTGCACATCACTTGTCTCATTGAATTTTGCCTGCATCAAAGGGG
AGGTTAATGCTGGTTCACTGGAGAGACTTGTTAGCAGGTCCCCAAACCTGCGGAGTTTGAGGCTGAATCG
ATCTGTATCGGTAGATACACTTGCAAAGATACTACTGCGTACCCCTAACTTGGAGGATTTGGGGACAGGG
AATTTGACAGATGACTTCCAAACTGAGTCCTACTTTAAGCTTACCAGTGCTCTGGAGAAATGCAAGATGT
TGAGGAGTTTGTCTGGATTCTGGGATGCTTCTCCTGTTTGCCTGTCATTTATCTACCCCCTGTGTGCTCA
ACTGACAGGATTGAACTTGAGCTATGCACCCACACTTGATGCTTCTGACCTTACAAAAATGATTAGCCGC
TGTGTGAAGCTCCAACGCCTTTGGGTACTGGATTGTATCTCGGACAAAGGCTTGCAAGTGGTGGCCTCCA
GTTGCAAAGACTTGCAAGAACTCAGGGTATTTCCATCAGATTTCTACGTAGCTGGTTATTCTGCAGTGAC
AGAGGAGGGACTTGTTGCAGTATCCTTGGGCTGTCCAAAACTGAACTCACTACTGTACTTCTGTCACCAA
ATGACTAATGCTGCACTAGTTACTGTCGCCAAGAACTGTCCAAATTTCACACGATTCAGACTTTGTATTC
TTGAGCCAGGGAAGCCTGATGTTGTGACAAGCCAACCATTAGATGAAGGCTTTGGAGCTATTGTTCGTGA
GTGCAAGGGATTACAACGTTTGTCAATATCTGGTCTTCTCACAGACAAAGTTTTCATGTATATTGGGAAA
TATGCAAAACAACTTGAGATGCTTTCTATAGCATTTGCTGGTGACAGTGATAAGGGTATGATGCATGTTA
TGAATGGATGCAAGAATTTAAGGAAACTGGAGATAAGAGATAGCCCGTTTGGTGATGCTGCACTCTTGGG
GAATTTTGCTAGGTACGAGACAATGCGATCCCTTTGGATGTCATCTTGCAATGTCACGTTAAAGGGGTGC
CAAGTCCTTGCGTCAAAGATGCCGATGCTCAATGTTGAGGTCATAAATGAGCGGGATGGTAGCAATGAAA
TGGAGGAAAACCATGGAGATCTGCCTAAAGTGGAGAAATTATATGTGTACCGCACAACTGCTGGGGCGAG
GGATGATGCACCAAATTTTGTTAAAATCCTAGTCGACTCCGGTTCTGCTGCTAGTGGTGAACAAAAGTTG
ATTTCTGAAGAAGATTTGAACGGTGAACAAAAGCTAATCTCCGAGGAAGACTTGAACGGTGAACAAAAAT
TAATCTCAGAAGAAGACTTGAACGGATCCTCTAGAGGTGAACAAAAGTTGATTTCTGAAGAAGATTTGAA
CGGTGAACAAAAGCTAATCTCCGAGGAAGACTTGAACGGTGAACAAAAATTAATCTCAGAAGAAGACTTG
AACGGATCCTCTAGAGGTGAACAAAAGTTGATTTCTGAAGAAGATTTGAACGGTGAACAAAAGCTAATCT
CCGAGGAAGACTTGAACGGTGAACAAAAATTAATCTCAGAAGAAGACTTGAACGGATCCACTAGCTAAAA
AGTGGAACGATCATTCGAATTCGCCAGCACAGTGGTCGACCCTGTGGAATGTGTGTCAGTTAGGGTGTGG
AAAGTCCCCAGGCTCCCCAGCAGGCAGAAGTATGCAAAGCATGCATCTCAATTAGTCAGCAACCAGGTGT
GGAAAGTCCCCAGGCTCCCCAGCAGGCAGAAGTATGCAAAGCATGCATCTCAATTAGTCAGCAACCATAG
TCCCGCCCCTAACTCCGCCCATCCCGCCCCTAACTCCGCCCAGTTCCGCCCATTCTCCGCCCCATGGCTG
ACTAATTTTTTTTATTTATGCAGAGGCCGAGGCCGCCTCGGCCTCTGAGCTATTCCAGAAGTAGTGAGGA
GGCTTTTTTGGAGGCCTAGGCTTTTGCAAAAAGCTTACCATGATTGAACAAGATGGATTGCACGCAGGTT
CTCCGGCCGCTTGGGTGGAGAGGCTATTCGGCTATGACTGGGCACAACAGACAATCGGCTGCTCTGATGC
CGCCGTGTTCCGGCTGTCAGCGCAGGGGCGCCCGGTTCTTTTTGTCAAGACCGACCTGTCCGGTGCCCTG
AATGAACTGCAGGACGAGGCAGCGCGGCTATCGTGGCTGGCCACGACGGGCGTTCCTTGCGCAGCTGTGC
TCGACGTTGTCACTGAAGCGGGAAGGGACTGGCTGCTATTGGGCGAAGTGCCGGGGCAGGATCTCCTGTC
ATCTCACCTTGCTCCTGCCGAGAAAGTATCCATCATGGCTGATGCAATGCGGCGGCTGCATACGCTTGAT
CCGGCTACCTGCCCATTCGACCACCAAGCGAAACATCGCATCGAGCGAGCACGTACTCGGATGGAAGCCG
GTCTTGTCGATCAGGATGATCTGGACGAAGAGCATCAGGGGCTCGCGCCAGCCGAACTGTTCGCCAGGCT
CAAGGCGCGCATGCCCGACGGCGAGGATCTCGTCGTGACCCATGGCGATGCCTGCTTGCCGAATATCATG
GTGGAAAATGGCCGCTTTTCTGGATTCATCGACTGTGGCCGGCTGGGTGTGGCGGACCGCTATCAGGACA
TAGCGTTGGCTACCCGTGATATTGCTGAAGAGCTTGGCGGCGAATGGGCTGACCGCTTCCTCGTGCTTTA
YGGTATCGCCGCTCCCGATTCGCAGCGCATCGCCTTCTATCGCCTTCTTGACGAGTTCTTCTGAATCGAT
AAAATAAAAGATTTTATTTAGTCTCCAGAAAAAGGGGGGAATGAAAGACCCCACCTGTAGGTTTGGCAAG
CTAGCTTAAGTAACGCCATTTTGCAAGGCATGGAAAAATACATAACTGAGAATAGAGAAGTTCAGATCAA
GGTCAGGAACAGATGGAACAGCTGAATATGGGCCAAACAGGATATCTGTGGTAAGCAGTTCCTGCCCCGG
CTCAGGGCCAAGAACAGATGGAACAGCTGAATATGGGCCAAACAGGATATCTGTGGTAAGCAGTTCCTGC
CCCGGCTCAGGGCCAAGAACAGATGGTCCCCAGATGCGGTCCAGCCCTCAGCAGTTTCTAGAGAACCATC
AGATGTTTCCAGGGTGCCCCAAGGACCTGAAATGACCCTGTGCCTTATTTGAACTAACCAATCAGTTCGC
TTCTCGCTTCTGTTCGCGCGCTTCTGCTCCCCGAGCTCAATAAAAGAGCCCACAACCCCTCACTCGGGGC
GCCAGTCCTCCGATTGACTGAGTCGCCCGGGTACCCGTGTATCCAATAAACCCTCTTGCAGTTGCATCCG
ACTTGTGGTCTCGCTGTTCCTTGGGAGGGTCTCCTCTGAGTGATTGACTACCCGTCAGCGGGGGTCTTTC
ATTTCCGACTTGTGGTCTCGCTGCCTTGGGAGGGTCTCCTCTGAGTGATTGACTACCCGTCAGCGGGGGT
CTTCACATGCAGCATGTATCAAAATTAATTTGGTTTTTTTTCTTAAGTATTTACATTAAATGGCCATAGT
TGCATTAATGAATCGGCCAACGCGCGGGGAGAGGCGGTTTGCGTATTGGCGCTCTTCCGCTTCCTCGCTC
ACTGACTCGCTGCGCTCGGTCGTTCGGCTGCGGCGAGCGGTATCAGCTCACTCAAAGGCGGTAATACGGT
TATCCACAGAATCAGGGGATAACGCAGGAAAGAACATGTGAGCAAAAGGCCAGCAAAAGGCCAGGAACCG
TAAAAAGGCCGCGTTGCTGGCGTTTTTCCATAGGCTCCGCCCCCCTGACGAGCATCACAAAAATCGACGC
TCAAGTCAGAGGTGGCGAAACCCGACAGGACTATAAAGATACCAGGCGTTTCCCCCTGGAAGCTCCCTCG
TGCGCTCTCCTGTTCCGACCCTGCCGCTTACCGGATACCTGTCCGCCTTTCTCCCTTCGGGAAGCGTGGC
GCTTTCTCATAGCTCACGCTGTAGGTATCTCAGTTCGGTGTAGGTCGTTCGCTCCAAGCTGGGCTGTGTG
CACGAACCCCCCGTTCAGCCCGACCGCTGCGCCTTATCCGGTAACTATCGTCTTGAGTCCAACCCGGTAA
GACACGACTTATCGCCACTGGCAGCAGCCACTGGTAACAGGATTAGCAGAGCGAGGTATGTAGGCGGTGC
TACAGAGTTCTTGAAGTGGTGGCCTAACTACGGCTACACTAGAAGGACAGTATTTGGTATCTGCGCTCTG
CTGAAGCCAGTTACCTTCGGAAAAAGAGTTGGTAGCTCTTGATCCGGCAAACAAACCACCGCTGGTAGCG
GTGGTTTTTTTGTTTGCAAGCAGCAGATTACGCGCAGAAAAAAAGGATCTCAAGAAGATCCTTTGATCTT
TTCTACGGGGTCTGACGCTCAGTGGAACGAAAACTCACGTTAAGGGATTTTGGTCATGAGATTATCAAAA
AGGATCTTCACCTAGATCCTTTTAAATTAAAAATGAAGTTTGCGGCCGCAAATCAATCTAAAGTATATAT
GAGTAAACTTGGTCTGACAGTTACCAATGCTTAATCAGTGAGGCACCTATCTCAGCGATCTGTCTATTTC
GTTCATCCATAGTTGCCTGACTCCCCGTCGTGTAGATAACTACGATACGGGAGGGCTTACCATCTGGCCC
CAGTGCTGCAATGATACCGCGAGACCCACGCTCACCGGCTCCAGATTTATCAGCAATAAACCAGCCAGCC
GGAAGGGCCGAGCGCAGAAGTGGTCCTGCAACTTTATCCGCCTCCATCCAGTCTATTAATTGTTGCCGGG
AAGCTAGAGTAAGTAGTTCGCCAGTTAATAGTTTGCGCAACGTTGTTGCCATTGCTACAGGCATCGTGGT
GTCACGCTCGTCGTTTGGTATGGCTTCATTCAGCTCCGGTTCCCAACGATCAAGGCGAGTTACATGATCC
CCCATGTTGTGCAAAAAAGCGGTTAGCTCCTTCGGTCCTCCGATCGTTGTCAGAAGTAAGTTGGCCGCAG
TGTTATCACTCATGGTTATGGCAGCACTGCATAATTCTCTTACTGTCATGCCATCCGTAAGATGCTTTTC
TGTGACTGGTGAGTACTCAACCAAGTCATTCTGAGAATAGTGTATGCGGCGACCGAGTTGCTCTTGCCCG
GCGTCAACACGGGATAATACCGCGCCACATAGCAGAACTTTAAAAGTGCTCATCATTGGAAAACGTTCTT
CGGGGCGAAAACTCTCAAGGATCTTACCGCTGTTGAGATCCAGTTCGATGTAACCCACTCGTGCACCCAA
CTGATCTTCAGCATCTTTTACTTTCACCAGCGTTTCTGGGTGAGCAAAAACAGGAAGGCAAAATGCCGCA
AAAAAGGGAATAAGGGCGACACGGAAATGTTGAATACTCATACTCTTCCTTTTTCAATATTATTGAAGCA
TTTATCAGGGTTATTGTCTCATGAGCGGATACATATTTGAATGTATTTAGAAAAATAAACAAATAGGGGT
TCCGCGCACATTTCCCCGAAAAGTGCCAC
