>Addgene plasmid #80072 | pBabe Neo osTIR1-9Myc | addgene partial sequence | sequence record 153792 | pBABE3 5'-ACCCTAACTGACACACATTCC-3'
ATGATCGTTCCACTTTTTAGCTAGTGGATCCGTTCAAGTCTTCTTCTGAGATTAATTTTTGTTCACCGTT
CAAGTCTTCCTCGGAGATTAGCTTTTGTTCACCGTTCAAATCTTCTTCAGAAATCAACTTTTGTTCACCT
CTAGAGGATCCGTTCAAGTCTTCTTCTGAGATTAATTTTTGTTCACCGTTCAAGTCTTCCTCGGAGATTA
GCTTTTGTTCACCGTTCAAATCTTCTTCAGAAATCAACTTTTGTTCACCTCTAGAGGATCCGTTCAAGTC
TTCTTCTGAGATTAATTTTTGTTCACCGTTCAAGTCTTCCTCGGAGATTAGCTTTTGTTCACCGTTCAAA
TCTTCTTCAGAAATCAACTTTTGTTCACCACTAGCAGCAGAACCGGAGTCGACTAGGATTTTAACAAAAT
TTGGTGCATCATCCCTCGCCCCAGCAGTTGTGCGGTACACATATAATTTCTCCACTTTAGGCAGATCTCC
ATGGTTTTCCTCCATTTCATTGCTACCATCCCGCTCATTTATGACCTCAACATTGAGCATCGGCATCTTT
GACGCAAGGACTTGGCACCCCTTTAACGTGACATTGCAAGATGACATCCAAAGGGATCGCATTGTCTCGT
ACCTAGCAAAATTCCCCAAGAGTGCAGCATCACCAAACGGGCTATCTCTTATCTCCAGTTTCCTTAAATT
CTTGCATCCATTCATAACATGCATCATACCCTTATCACTGTCACCAGCAAATGCTATAGAAAGCATCTCA
AGTTGTTTTGCATATTTCCCAATATACATGAAAACTTTGTCTGTGAGAAGACCAGATATTGACAAACGTT
GTAATCCCTTGCACTCACGAACAATAGCTCCAAAGCCTTCATCTAA
