>Addgene plasmid #80072 | pBabe Neo osTIR1-9Myc | addgene partial sequence | sequence record 153793 | SV40pro-F2 5'-CCCCATGGCTGACTAATTTTT-3'
CGCCTCGGCCTCTGAGCTATTCCAGAAGTAGTGAGGAGGCTTTTTTGGAGGCCTAGGCTTTTGCAAAAAG
CTTACCATGATTGAACAAGATGGATTGCACGCAGGTTCTCCGGCCGCTTGGGTGGAGAGGCTATTCGGCT
ATGACTGGGCACAACAGACAATCGGCTGCTCTGATGCCGCCGTGTTCCGGCTGTCAGCGCAGGGGCGCCC
GGTTCTTTTTGTCAAGACCGACCTGTCCGGTGCCCTGAATGAACTGCAGGACGAGGCAGCGCGGCTATCG
TGGCTGGCCACGACGGGCGTTCCTTGCGCAGCTGTGCTCGACGTTGTCACTGAAGCGGGAAGGGACTGGC
TGCTATTGGGCGAAGTGCCGGGGCAGGATCTCCTGTCATCTCACCTTGCTCCTGCCGAGAAAGTATCCAT
CATGGCTGATGCAATGCGGCGGCTGCATACGCTTGATCCGGCTACCTGCCCATTCGACCACCAAGCGAAA
CATCGCATCGAGCGAGCACGTACTCGGATGGAAGCCGGTCTTGTCGATCAGGATGATCTGGACGAAGAGC
ATCAGGGGCTCGCGCCAGCCGAACTGTTCGCCAGGCTCAAGGCGCGCATGCCCGACGGCGAGGATCTCGT
CGTGACCCATGGCGATGCCTGCTTGCCGAATATCATGGTGGAAAATGGCCGCTTTTCTGGATTCATCGAC
TGTGGCCGGCTGGGTGTGGCGGACCGCTATCAGGACATAGCGTTGGCTACCCGTGATATTGCTGAAGAGC
TTGGCGGCGAATGGGCTGACCGCTTCCTCGTGCTTTACGGTATCGCCGCTCCCGATTCGCAGCGCATCGC
CTTCTATCGCCTTCTTGACGAGTTCTTCTGAATCGATAAA
